Addgene plasmid #90189: pIB166
Purpose: (Empty Backbone) E. coli - Streptococci shuttle plasmid for gene expression in streptococci with P23 promoter
Depositing lab: Indranil Biswas. Depositing organization: University of Kansas Medical Center. Publication: Shuttle expression plasmids for genetic studies in Streptococcus mutans. Biswas I, Jha JK, Fromm N. Microbiology. 2008 Aug;154(Pt 8):2275-82. doi: 10.1099/mic.0.2008/019265-0. PubMed 18667560.
Backbone
  Vector backbone: pSH71 (pJRS1315)
  Backbone manufacturer: June Scott (PMID 12867436)
  Backbone size (bp): 4000
  Vector type: Bacterial Expression
  Tag / fusion protein: None (N terminal on backbone); None (C terminal on backbone)
Growth in bacteria
  Bacterial resistance: Chloramphenicol, 25 μg/mL
  Growth temperature: 37°C
  Growth strain: DH5alpha
  Copy number: High Copy
Gene/Insert
  Gene/Insert name: None
  Tag / fusion protein: None (N terminal on backbone); None (C terminal on backbone)
Resource information
  A portion of this plasmid was derived from a plasmid made by: Contains MCS-A (Synthetic). The backbone of this vector is based on pJRS1315-Dr. June Scott (Emory University) and pOri23- Dr. Philippe Moreillon (Centre Hospitalier Universitaire Vaudois).
Terms and licenses: Academic/Nonprofit Terms; Industry Terms: Not Available to Industry
Depositor comments: Contains MCS-A (Synthetic). The backbone of this vector is based on pJRS1315-Dr. June Scott (Emory University) and pOri23- Dr. Philippe Moreillon (Centre Hospitalier Universitaire Vaudois).
How to cite: pIB166 was a gift from Indranil Biswas (Addgene plasmid # 90189 ; http://n2t.net/addgene:90189 ; RRID:Addgene_90189)
