[The description below was written by a language model from this plasmid's Addgene catalogue record and pLannotate feature annotations shown in this document.]
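Description:
pIB166 is an empty-backbone shuttle plasmid of about 4 kb designed for gene expression in streptococci, with cloning and propagation carried out in E. coli. It is built on the pSH71 replicon as carried in pJRS1315, with additional sequence derived from pOri23, and it is listed as high copy in E. coli. Selection relies on chloramphenicol: the feature tables show a complete cat gene of Staphylococcus aureus type, encoding chloramphenicol acetyltransferase. This is the only intact resistance marker annotated.

Replication functions appear as a full-length repB coding sequence, whose product is essential for plasmid replication and nicks the positive strand at the plus origin, consistent with a rolling-circle replicon. No separate E. coli-type origin is annotated, so the same replicon presumably serves both hosts. The tables also list fragments of a cop replication-control gene, a second repB homologue and a kanamycin nucleotidyltransferase gene (knt). These look like remnants of the parental plasmids rather than functional units. A very short match to a mouse Rosa26 homology arm is almost certainly a spurious hit.

The expression module described in the catalogue, the P23 promoter followed by a synthetic multiple cloning site (MCS-A), is not picked up by the automated annotation, so its position cannot be read from the tables. No insert and no N- or C-terminal tags are present. Users clone a gene of interest into the polylinker to have it transcribed from P23. The associated publication describes such plasmids for genetic studies in Streptococcus mutans. The two sequence records, from repository sequencing and from the depositor, differ slightly in length (4,006 versus 3,953 nt) but show the same feature layout.
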