Features (pLannotate 1.2.2; 6 found; start..end, strand, type, name):
    269..397     +  CDS            cop (fragment): COP1_STAAU - Protein predicted: Swiss-Prot protein existence level 4. Putative control of replication message. From Staphylococcus aureus.
    569..1216    +  CDS            cat: CAT1_STAAU - Experimental evidence at transcript level: Swiss-Prot protein existence level 2. This enzyme is an effector of chloramphenicol resistance in bacteria. From Staphylococcus aureus.
   1463..1484    -  misc_feature   HA-R (fragment): right homology arm from intron 1 of the mouse Rosa26 gene (Soriano, 1999)
   1651..2271    -  CDS            repB: REPB_STRAG - Experimental evidence at protein level: Swiss-Prot protein existence level 1. Is essential for plasmid replication. Nicks the positive strand at the plus origin of replication. From Streptococcus agalactiae.
   3097..3418    +  CDS            repB (fragment): RepB replication protein; repB; from Enterococcus faecalis plasmid pAMα1 AAN03827.1 22652809.0
   3590..3727    +  CDS            knt (fragment): KANU_BACSP - Also known as kan. Experimental evidence at protein level: Swiss-Prot protein existence level 1. Inactivates the antibiotic kanamycin by catalyzing the transfer of a nucleotidyl group from nucleoside triphosphates such as ATP to the 4'-hydroxyl group of the aminoglycoside. From Bacillus sp.
>Addgene plasmid #90189 | pIB166 | depositor full sequence | sequence record 174632 | pIB166 sequence 3953 bps
AGCTTAAGTGATTAGTCAAAGAATGGTGATGACAATTGTACAGGTTATCAATAAAGCCATTGATACTCTC
ATTCTTATCCCGTATTTATTAACTTCTCCTAGTATTCGTAATTATCATGGCTGTCATGGCGCATTAACGG
AATAAAGGGTGTGCTTAAATCGGGCCATTTTGCGTAATAAGAAAAAGGATTAATTATGAGCGAATTGAAT
TAATAATAAGGTAATAGATTTACATTAGAAAATGAAAGGGGATTTTATGCGTGAGAATGTTACAGTCTAT
CCCGGCAATAGTTACCCTTATTATCAAGATAAGAAAGAAAAGGATTTTTCGCTACGCTCAAATCCTTTAA
AAAAACACAAAAGACCACATTTTTTAATGTGGTCTTTATTCTTCAACTAAAGCACCCATTAGTTCAACAA
ACGAAAATTGGATAAAGTGGGATATTTTTAAAATATATATTTATGTTACAGTAATATTGACTTTTAAAAA
AGGATTGATTCTAATGAAGAAAGCAGACAAGTAAGCCTCCTAAATTCACTTTAGATAAAAATTTAGGAGG
CATATCAAATGAACTTTAATAAAATTGATTTAGACAATTGGAAGAGAAAAGAGATATTTAATCATTATTT
GAACCAACAAACGACTTTTAGTATAACCACAGAAATTGATATTAGTGTTTTATACCGAAACATAAAACAA
GAAGGATATAAATTTTACCCTGCATTTATTTTCTTAGTGACAAGGGTGATAAACTCAAATACAGCTTTTA
GAACTGGTTACAATAGCGACGGAGAGTTAGGTTATTGGGATAAGTTAGAGCCACTTTATACAATTTTTGA
TGGTGTATCTAAAACATTCTCTGGTATTTGGACTCCTGTAAAGAATGACTTCAAAGAGTTTTATGATTTA
TACCTTTCTGATGTAGAGAAATATAATGGTTCGGGGAAATTGTTTCCCAAAACACCTATACCTGAAAATG
CTTTTTCTCTTTCTATTATTCCATGGACTTCATTTACTGGGTTTAACTTAAATATCAATAATAATAGTAA
TTACCTTCTACCCATTATTACAGCAGGAAAATTCATTAATAAAGGTAATTCAATATATTTACCGCTATCT
TTACAGGTACATCATTCTGTTTGTGATGGTTATCATGCAGGATTGTTTATGAACTCTATTCAGGAATTGT
CAGATAGGCCTAATGACTGGCTTTTATAATATGAGATAATGCCGACTGTACTTTTTACAGTCGGTTTTCT
AATGTCACTAACCTGCCCCGTTAGTTGAAGAAGGTTTTTATATTACAGCTCCAGATCCATATCCTTCTTT
TTCTGAACCGACTTCTCCTTTTTCGCTTCTTTATTCCAATTGCTTTATTGACGTTGAGCCTCGGAACCCT
TAACAATCCCAAAACTTGTCGACTTTCGTCAGGGGGGCTTTTATTTATTCAATAATCCCTCCTCTCAATA
AATCTATTGTTGTACTTAATTCAACTTCCATTTCTCTGTATCTTTCAATACGCTCTTTTAAGTCCTTAAT
TTCTTTTTTTAATTCCTCATTTTCAGCAAATAACTCTTTTTCTTTGTTTGTCATTTTATTTCCCCCGTTT
CAGCATCAAGAACCTTTGCATAACTTGCTCTATATCCACACTGATAATTGCCCTCAAACCATAATCTAAA
GGCGCTAGAGTTTGTTGAAACAATATCTTTTACATCATTCGTATTTAAAATTCCAAACTCCGCTCCCCTA
AGGCGAATAAAAGCCATTAAATCTTTTGTATTTACCAAATTATAGTCATCCACTATATCTAAAAGTAAAT
TCTTCAATTCTCTTTTTTGGCTTTCATCAAGTGTTATATAGCGGTCAATATCAAAATCATTAATGTTCAA
AATATCTTTTTTGTCGTATATATGTTTATTCTTAGCAATAGCGTCCTTTGATTCATGAGTCAAATATTCA
TATGAACCTTTGATATAATCAAGTATCTCAACATGAGCAACTGAACTATTCCCCAATTTTCGCTTAATCT
TGTTCCTAACGCTTTCTATTGTTACAGGATTTCGTGCAATATATATAACGTGATAGTGTGGTTTTTTATA
GTGCTTTCCATTTCGTATAACATCACTACTATTCCATGTATCTTTATCTTTTTTTTCGTCCATATCGTGT
AAAGGACTGACAGCCATAGATACGCCCAAACTCTCTAATTTTTCTTTCCAATCATTAGGAATTGAGTCAG
GATATAATAAAAATCCAAAATTTCTAGCTTTAGTATTTTTAATAGCCATGATATATTACCTTATCAAAAA
CAAGTAGCGAAAACTCGTATCCTTCTAAAAACGCGAGCTTTCGCTTATTTTTTTTGTTCTGATTCCTTTC
TTGCATATTCTTCTATAGCTAACGCCGCAACCGCAGATTTTGAAAAACCTTTTTGTTTCGCCATATCTGT
TAATTTTTTATCTTGCTCTTTTGTCAGAGAAATCATAACTCTTTTTTTCGATTCTGAAATCACCATTTAA
AAAACTCCAATCAAATAATTTTATAAAATTAGTGTATCACTTTGTAATCATAAAAACAACAATAAAGCTA
CTTAAATATAGATTTATAAAAAACGTTGGCGAAAACGTTGGCGATTCGTTGGCGATTGAAAAACCCCTCA
AACCCTTGAGCCAGTTGGGATAGAGCGTTTTTGGCACAAAAATTGGCACTCGGCACTTAATGGGGGGTCG
TAGTACGGAAGCAAAATTCGCTTCCTTTCCCCCCATTTTTTTCCAAATTCCAAATTTTTTTCAAAAATTT
TCCAGCGCTACCGCTCGGCAAAATTGCAAGCAATTTTTAAAATCAAACCCATGAGGGAATTTCATTCCCT
CAAACTCCCTTGAGCCTCCTCCAACCGAAATAGAAGGACGCTGCGCTTATTATTTCATTCAGTCATCGGC
TTTCATAATCTAACAGACAACATCTTCGCTGCAAAGCACGCTACGCTCAAGGGCTTTTACGCTACGATAA
CGCCTGTTTTAACGATTATGCCGATAACTAAACGAAATAAACGCTAAAACGTCTCAGAAACGATTTTGAG
ACGTTTTAATAAAAAATCGACCGAAAAATAAATATAAATCGGATATACAATCGGCAATTGACGAAACTGC
AAAATATCCTGTAAAGGATACGGATTTTATGACCGATGATGAAGAAAAGAATTTGAAACGTTTGTCTGAT
TTGGAGGAAGGTTTACACCGTAAAAGGTTAATCTCCTATGGTGGTTTGTTAAAAGAAATACATAAAAAAT
TAAACCTTGATGACACAGAAGAAGGCGATTTGATTCATACAGATGATGACGAAAAAGCCGATGAAGATGG
ATTTTCTATTATTGCAATGTGGAATTGGGAACGGAAAAATTATTTTATTAAAGAGTAGTTCAACAAACGG
GCCAGTTTGTTGAAGATTAGATGCTATAATTGTTATTAAAAGGATTGAAGGATGCTTAGGAAGACGAGTT
ATTAATAGCTGAATAAGAACGGTGCTCTCCAAATATTCTTATTTAGAAAACGAAATCTAAAATTATCTGA
AAAGGGAATGAGAATAGTGAATGGACCAATAATAATGACTAGAGAAGAAAGAATGAAGATTGTTCATGAA
ATTAAGGAACGAATATTGGATAAATATGGGGATGATGTTAAGGCTATTGGTGTTTATGGCTCTCTTGGTC
GTCAGACTGATGGGCCCCGAAAAGCCCTGACAACCCTTGTTCCTAAAAAGGAATAAGCGTTCGGTCAGTA
AATAATAGAAATAAAAAATCAGACCTAAGACTGATGACAAAAAGAGAAAATTTTGATAAAATAGTCTTAG
AATTAAATTAAAAAGGGAGGCCAAATATAATGAAAAATATGAATGACAATGATGTTGGATCCCCGCGGTA
CCCGGGAATTCTAGAGCTCGAGATCTATCGATA
