Features (pLannotate 1.2.2; 6 found; start..end, strand, type, name):
    269..385     +  CDS            cop (fragment): COP1_STAAU - Protein predicted: Swiss-Prot protein existence level 4. Putative control of replication message. From Staphylococcus aureus.
    620..1267    +  CDS            cat: CAT1_STAAU - Experimental evidence at transcript level: Swiss-Prot protein existence level 2. This enzyme is an effector of chloramphenicol resistance in bacteria. From Staphylococcus aureus.
   1514..1535    -  misc_feature   HA-R (fragment): right homology arm from intron 1 of the mouse Rosa26 gene (Soriano, 1999)
   1702..2322    -  CDS            repB: REPB_STRAG - Experimental evidence at protein level: Swiss-Prot protein existence level 1. Is essential for plasmid replication. Nicks the positive strand at the plus origin of replication. From Streptococcus agalactiae.
   3150..3471    +  CDS            repB (fragment): RepB replication protein; repB; from Enterococcus faecalis plasmid pAMα1 AAN03827.1 22652809.0
   3643..3780    +  CDS            knt (fragment): KANU_BACSP - Also known as kan. Experimental evidence at protein level: Swiss-Prot protein existence level 1. Inactivates the antibiotic kanamycin by catalyzing the transfer of a nucleotidyl group from nucleoside triphosphates such as ATP to the 4'-hydroxyl group of the aminoglycoside. From Bacillus sp.
>Addgene plasmid #90189 | pIB166 | addgene full sequence | sequence record 177551 | Addgene NGS Result
AGCTTAAGTGATTAGTCAAAGAATGGTGATGACAATTGTACAGGTTATCAATAAAGCCATTGATACTCTC
ATTCTTATCCCGTATTTATTAACTTCTCCTAGTATTAGTAATTATCATGGCTGTCATGGCGCATTAACGG
AATAAAGGGTGTGCTTAAATCGGGCCATTTTGCGTAATAAGAAAAAGGATTAATTATGAGCGAATTGAAT
TAATAATAAGGTAATAGATTTACATTAGAAAATGAAAGGGGATTTTATGCGTGAGAATGTTACAGTCTAT
CCCGGCAATAGTTACCCTTATTATCAAGATAAGAAAGAAAAGGATTTTTCGCTACGCTCAAATCCTTTAA
AAAAACACAAAAGACCACATTTTTTAATGTGGTCTTTTATTCTTCAACTAAAGCACCCATTAGTTCAACA
AACGAAAATTGGATAAAGTGGGATATTTTTAAAATATATATTTATGTTACAGTAATATTGACTTTTAAAA
AAGGATTGATTATAATGAAGAAAGCAGACAAGTAAGCCTCCTAAATTCACTTTAGATAAAAATTTAGGAG
GCATATCAAATGAACTTTAATAAAATTCACTTTAGATAAAAATTTAGGAGGCATATCAAATGAACTTTAA
TAAAATTGATTTAGACAATTGGAAGAGAAAAGAGATATTTAATCATTATTTGAACCAACAAACGACTTTT
AGTATAACCACAGAAATTGATATTAGTGTTTTATACCGAAACATAAAACAAGAAGGATATAAATTTTACC
CTGCATTTATTTTCTTAGTGACAAGGGTGATAAACTCAAATACAGCTTTTAGAACTGGTTACAATAGCGA
CGGAGAGTTAGGTTATTGGGATAAGTTAGAGCCACTTTATACAATTTTTGATGGTGTATCTAAAACATTC
TCTGGTATTTGGACTCCTGTAAAGAATGACTTCAAAGAGTTTTATGATTTATACCTTTCTGATGTAGAGA
AATATAATGGTTCGGGGAAATTGTTTCCCAAAACACCTATACCTGAAAATGCTTTTTCTCTTTCTATTAT
TCCATGGACTTCATTTACTGGGTTTAACTTAAATATCAATAATAATAGTAATTACCTTCTACCCATTATT
ACAGCAGGAAAATTCATTAATAAAGGTAATTCAATATATTTACCGCTATCTTTACAGGTACATCATTCTG
TTTGTGATGGTTATCATGCAGGATTGTTTATGAACTCTATTCAGGAATTGTCAGATAGGCCTAATGACTG
GCTTTTATAATATGAGATAATGCCGACTGTACTTTTTACAGTCGGTTTTCTAATGTCACTAACCTGCCCC
GTTAGTTGAAGAAGGTTTTTATATTACAGCTCCAGATCCATATCCTTCTTTTTCTGAACCGACTTCTCCT
TTTTCGCTTCTTTATTCCAATTGCTTTATTGACGTTGAGCCTCGGAACCCTTAACAATCCCAAAACTTGT
CGACTTTCGTCAGGGGGGCTTTTATTTATTCAATAATCCCTCCTCTCAATAAATCTATTGTTGTACTTAA
TTCAACTTCCATTTCTCTGTATCTTTCAATACGCTCTTTTAAGTCCTTAATTTCTTTTTTTAATTCCTCA
TTTTCAGCAAATAACTCTTTTTCTTTGTTTGTCATTTTATTTCCCCCGTTTCAGCATCAAGAACCTTTGC
ATAACTTGCTCTATATCCACACTGATAATTGCCCTCAAACCATAATCTAAAGGCGCTAGAGTTTGTTGAA
ACAATATCTTTTACATCATTCGTATTTAAAATTCCAAACTCCGCTCCCCTAAGGCGAATAAAAGCCATTA
ACTCTTTTGTATTTACCAAATTATAGTCATCCACTATATCTAAAAGTAAATTCTTCAATTTTCTTTTTTG
GCTTTCATCAAGTGTTATATAGCGGTCAATATCAAAATCATTAATGTTCAAAATATCTTTTTTGTCGTAT
ATATGTTTATTCTTAGCAATAGCGTCCTTTGATTCATGAGTCAAATATTCATATGAACCTTTGATATAAT
CAAGTATCTCAACATGAGCAACTGAACTATTCCCCAATTTTCGCTTAATCTTGTTCCTAACGCTTTCTAT
TGTTACAGGATTTCGTGCAATATATATAACGTGATAGTGTGGTTTTTTATAGTGCTTTCCATTTCGTATA
ACATCACTACTATTCCATGTATCTTTATCTTTTTTTTCGTCCATATCGTGTAAAGGACTGACAGCCATAG
ATACGCCCAAACTCTCTAATTTTTCTTTCCAATCATTAGGAATTGAGTCAGGATATAATAAAAATCCAAA
ATTTCTAGCTTTAGTATTTTTAATAGCCATGATATAATTACCTTATCAAAAACAAGTAGCGAAAACTCGT
ATCCTTCTAAAAACGCGAGCTTTCGCTTATTTTTTTTGTTCTGATTCCTTTCTTGCATATTCTTCTATAG
CTAACGCCGCAACCGCAGATTTTGAAAAACCTTTTTGTTTCGCCATATCTGTTAATTTTTTATCTTGCTC
TTTTGTCAGAGAAATCATAACTCTTTTTTTCGATTCTGAAATCACCATTTAAAAAACTCCAATCAAATAA
TTTTATAAAATTAGTGTATCACTTTGTAATCATAAAAACAACAATAAAGCTACTTAAATATAGATTTATA
AAAAACGTTGGCGAAAACGTTGGCGATTCGTTGGCGATTGAAAAACCCCTCAAACCCTTGAGCCAGTTGG
GATAGAGCGTTTTTGGCACAAAAATTGGCACTCGGCACTTAATGGGGGGTCGTAGTACGGAAGCAAAATT
CGCTTCCTTTCCCCCCATTTTTTTCCAAATTCCAAATTTTTTTCAAAAATTTTCCAGCGCTACCGCTCGG
CAAAATTGCAAGCAATTTTTAAAATCAAACCCATGAGGGAATTTCATTCCCTCAAACTCCCTTGAGCCTC
CTCCAACCGAAATAGAAGGACGCTGCGCTTATTATTTCATTCAGTCATCGGCTTTCATAATCTAACAGAC
AACATCTTCGCTGCAAAGCCACGCTACGCTCAAGGGCTTTTACGCTACGATAACGCCTGTTTTAACGATT
ATGCCGATAACTAAACGAAATAAACGCTAAAACGTCTCAGAAACGATTTTGAGACGTTTTAATAAAAAAT
CGACCGAAAAATAAATATAAATCGGATATACAATCGGCAATTGACGAAACTGCAAAATATCCTGTAAAGG
ATACGGATTTTATGACCGATGATGAAGAAAAGAATTTGAAACGTTTGTCTGATTTGGAGGAAGGTTTACA
CCGTAAAAGGTTAATCTCCTATGGTGGTTTGTTAAAAGAAATACATAAAAAATTAAACCTTGATGACACA
GAAGAAGGCGATTTGATTCATACAGATGATGACGAAAAAGCCGATGAAGATGGATTTTCTATTATTGCAA
TGTGGAATTGGGAACGGAAAAATTATTTTATTAAAGAGTAGTTCAACAAACGGGCCAGTTTGTTGAAGAT
TAGATGCTATAATTGTTATTAAAAGGATTGAAGGATGCTTAGGAAGACGAGTTATTAATAGCTGAATAAG
AACGGTGCTCTCCAAATATTCTTATTTAGAAAAGCAAATCTAAAATTATCTGAAAAGGGAATGAGAATAG
TGAATGGACCAATAATAATGACTAGAGAAGAAAGAATGAAGATTGTTCATGAAATTAAGGAACGAATATT
GGATAAATATGGGGATGATGTTAAGGCTATTGGTGTTTATGGCTCTCTTGGTCGTCAGACTGATGGGCCC
CGAAAAGCCCTGACAACCCTTGTTCCTAAAAAGGAATAAGCGTTCGGTCAGTAAATAATAGAAATAAAAA
ATCAGACCTAAGACTGATGACAAAAAGAGAAAATTTTGATAAAATAGTCTTAGAATTAAATTAAAAAGGG
AGGCCAAATATAATGAAAAATATGAATGACAATGATGTTGGATCCCCGCGGTACCCGGGAATTCTAGAGC
TCGAGATCTATCGATA
